Addgene plasmid #135829: D13_Ld_050900
Purpose: Expression of Leishmania donovani ectodomain in mammalian cells
Depositing lab: Gavin Wright. Depositing organization: Wellcome Sanger Institute. Publication: Systematic identification of genes encoding cell surface and secreted proteins that are essential for in vitro growth and infection in Leishmania donovani. Roberts AJ, Ong HB, Clare S, Brandt C, Harcourt K, Franssen SU, Cotton JA, Muller-Sienerth N, Wright GJ. PLoS Pathog. 2022 Feb 24;18(2):e1010364. doi: 10.1371/journal.ppat.1010364. eCollection 2022 Feb. PubMed 35202447.
Backbone
  Vector backbone: pTT3
  Backbone manufacturer: Yves Durocher, NRC
  Backbone size w/o insert (bp): 6132
  Vector type: Mammalian Expression
Growth in bacteria
  Bacterial resistance: Ampicillin, 100 μg/mL
  Growth temperature: 37°C
  Growth strain: DH5alpha
  Copy number: High Copy
Gene/Insert
  Gene/Insert name: surface antigen- like protein (alt name: LDPBK_050900)
  Species: Leishmania donovani
  Insert size (bp): 696
  Tag / fusion protein: biotinylation sequence and His tag (C terminal on insert)
  Cloning method: Unknown
Terms and licenses: Academic/Nonprofit Terms; Industry Terms: Not Available to Industry
How to cite: D13_Ld_050900 was a gift from Gavin Wright (Addgene plasmid # 135829 ; http://n2t.net/addgene:135829 ; RRID:Addgene_135829)
