[The description below was written by a language model from this plasmid's Addgene catalogue record and pLannotate feature annotations shown in this document.]
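Description:
D13_Ld_050900 is a mammalian expression plasmid built on the pTT3 backbone for producing the ectodomain of a Leishmania donovani surface antigen-like protein (LDPBK_050900) as a recombinant protein in mammalian cells. It is propagated in E. coli as a high-copy plasmid through a ColE1/pUC-type origin and selected with ampicillin via the β-lactamase gene and its native promoter. The backbone also carries an Epstein-Barr virus oriP element, which supports episomal maintenance in cells that supply EBNA1. Short remnants of lac regulatory sequences and other cloning-vector fragments are also annotated but have no evident role in expression.

The expression cassette is driven by the human CMV immediate-early enhancer and promoter, which span the numbering origin of the circular sequence. Downstream lie adenovirus-derived leader and splice sequences and a chimeric intron fragment; the antisense "PTP" hit most likely reflects this adenoviral leader region rather than a functional coding sequence. These elements generally improve transcript processing and expression. A mouse immunoglobulin heavy chain signal sequence fragment then opens the reading frame, directing the product into the secretory pathway. The 696 bp Leishmania insert itself is not annotated in the feature table, but it presumably occupies the unannotated interval between the signal sequence and the rabbit β-globin polyadenylation signal. According to the catalogue record, the insert carries a C-terminal biotinylation sequence and His tag, which would allow capture on streptavidin and metal-affinity purification. The construct comes from a systematic study of L. donovani cell surface and secreted proteins.
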