Features (pLannotate 1.2.2; 17 found; start..end, strand, type, name):
      2..201     +  promoter       CMV promoter: human cytomegalovirus (CMV) immediate early promoter
    269..307     +  misc_feature   Ad SA (fragment): adenovirus major late transcript splice acceptor (Friedrich and Soriano, 1991)
    340..549     -  CDS            PTP (fragment): TERM_ADE02 - Experimental evidence at protein level: Swiss-Prot protein existence level 1. Protein covalently bound to the viral DNA that acts as a primer for viral genomic replication by DNA strand displacement. Assembles on the viral origin of replication in an initiation complex with viral polymerase, DBP, host NFIA and host POU2F1/OCT1. During initiation, the polymerase covalently couples the first dCTP with Ser- 580 of pTP. The terminal protein stimulates the template activity over 20 fold compared to protein-free templates. Neo-synthesized viral genomes are linked to two preterminal prot
    580..669     +  intron         chimeric intron (fragment): chimera between introns from adenovirus and immunoglobulin heavy chain genes
    688..734     +  CDS            IgH signal sequence (fragment): signal sequence from the mouse immunoglobulin heavy chain variable region
   1675..1730    +  polyA_signal   β-globin poly(A) signal: rabbit β-globin polyadenylation signal (Gil and Proudfoot, 1987)
   2244..3925    -  rep_origin     oriP (fragment): Epstein-Barr virus oriP replication origin (Yates et al., 2000)
   4052..4156    +  promoter       AmpR promoter: bla
   4157..5017    +  CDS            AmpR: β-lactamase; bla; confers resistance to ampicillin, carbenicillin, and related antibiotics
   5188..5776    +  rep_origin     ori: high-copy-number ColE1/pMB1/pBR322/pUC origin of replication
   5959..6051    +  CDS            lacI (fragment): lac repressor; lacI; The lac repressor binds to the lac operator to inhibit transcription in E. coli. This inhibition can be relieved by adding lactose or isopropyl-β-D-thiogalactopyranoside (IPTG).
   6064..6085    +  protein_bind   CAP binding site: CAP binding activates transcription in the presence of cAMP. E. coli catabolite activator protein
   6100..6130    +  promoter       lac promoter: promoter for the E. coli lac operon
   6138..6154    +  protein_bind   lac operator: The lac repressor binds to the lac operator to inhibit transcription in E. coli. This inhibition can be relieved by adding lactose or isopropyl-β-D-thiogalactopyranoside (IPTG). lac repressor encoded by lacI
   6224..6240    +  promoter       tet promoter (fragment): E. coli promoter for tetracycline efflux protein gene
   6250..6275    -  CDS            bla(M) (fragment): β-lactamase lacking the signal sequence; bla(M); allows cytosolic expression of β-lactamase
   6449..6828    +  enhancer       CMV enhancer: human cytomegalovirus immediate early enhancer
>Addgene plasmid #135829 | D13_Ld_050900 | addgene full sequence | sequence record 274528 | Addgene NGS Result
GTGATGCGGTTTTGGCAGTACACCAATGGGCGTGGATAGCGGTTTGACTCACGGGGATTTCCAAGTCTCC
ACCCCATTGACGTCAATGGGAGTTTGTTTTGGCACCAAAATCAACGGGACTTTCCAAAATGTCGTAATAA
CCCCGCCCCGTTGACGCAAATGGGCGGTAGGCGTGTACGGTGGGAGGTCTATATAAGCAGAGCTCGTTTA
GTGAACCGTCAGATCCTCACTCTCTTCCGCATCGCTGTCTGCGAGGGCCAGCTGTTGGGCTCGCGGTTGA
GGACAAACTCTTCGCGGTCTTTCCAGTACTCTTGGATCGGAAACCCGTCGGCCTCCGAACGGTACTCCGC
CACCGAGGGACCTGAGCGAGTCCGCATCGACCGGATCGGAAAACCTCTCGAGAAAGGCGTCTAACCAGTC
ACAGTCGCAAGGTAGGCTGAGCACCGTGGCGGGCGGCAGCGGGTGGCGGTCGGGGTTGTTTCTGGCGGAG
GTGCTGCTGATGATGTAATTAAAGTAGGCGGTCTTGAGACGGCGGATGGTCGAGGTGAGGTGTGGCAGGC
TTGAGATCCAGCTGTTGGGGTGAGTACTCCCTCTCAAAAGCGGGCATTACTTCTGCGCTAAGATTGTCAG
TTTCCAAAAACGAGGAGGATTTGATATTCACCTGGCCCGATCTGGCCATACACTTGAGTGACAATGACAT
CCACTTTGCCTTTCTCTCCACAGGTGTCCACTCCCAGGTCCAAGTTTGCCACCATGGAGTTTCAGACCCA
GGTACTCATGTCCCTGCTGCTCTGCATGTCTGGTGCGGCCGCCACCGCCACAATCTCTGACGGCAGCACC
CAGTACTTCGTGAAGCTGTGGTCCGGCAAGTACCCCCTGAAATACGTGTGGTCTGGAAAGGACATCTGCA
AATACGAGGGCATCAGCTGCGACACCGTGAAGCAGACCGTGACCATGCTGCTGCCCAAGATCGGCCTGAC
CGGCACCATCCCCGGCTACGGCTCCAAGGCCGGCTTCAAGCCTGCCAACGTGCGCGTGATCACCATCAAC
CTGATGGGCAACAACGAGCTGACAGGCGCCTTCCCCGAGCACTACGGCCAGCTGAGACAGCTGCAGGAAC
TGTACCTGATGAACACCAGCCTGCAGGGCACAATCCCCCAGGCCTGGAACAACCTGGCCAACCTCGTGAT
CCTGGACGTGTCCAACACCAAGGCCTGCGGCAACCTGCCCGCCTGGGACGCCAAGAGCATGAAGTCCCTG
CAGTACATGCACTTCACCGGCAATTCTCTGATGAAGGGCAGCATCCCTGCCTCCCTGGCCACCTTCGGCG
CCGTGTCCTTTGACACCACCGGCTGCAAGTTCTGCGGCTGCCTGCCCAGCGAGTTCAGCAGCAGCATGTA
CATGATGATGCAGCTGATCAGCAGCCAGCCCCAGGTCAACACCCAGGACTGCATGACCGCCAATACCTGC
ACCGTGCAGCACATGAGCTGCAAGGCCAAAGCCAACGCTGGCGCGCCCGGCAGCCTGCACCACATCCTGG
ACGCCCAGAAGATGCTGTGGAACCACAGGGACAGGAACCTGCCTCCTCTGGCCCCTCTGGGCCCCCACCA
CCATCACCACCATTGAGTCTAGACACGTGATTAATTAAGGATCCCCCGACCTCGACCTCTGGCTAATAAA
GGAAATTTATTTTCATTGCAATAGTGTGTTGGAATTTTTTGTGTCTCTCACTCGGAAGGACATATGGGAG
GGCAAATCATTTGGTCGAGATCCCTCGGAGATCTCTAGCTAGAGGATCGATCCCCGCCCCGGACGAACTA
AACCTGACTACGACATCTCTGCCCCTTCTTCGCGGGGCAGTGCATGTAATCCCTTCAGTTGGTTGGTACA
ACTTGCCAACTGGGCCCTGTTCCACATGTGACACGGGGGGGGACCAAACACAAAGGGGTTCTCTGACTGT
AGTTGACATCCTTATAAATGGATGTGCACATTTGCCAACACTGAGTGGCTTTCATCCTGGAGCAGACTTT
GCAGTCTGTGGACTGCAACACAACATTGCCTTTATGTGTAACTCTTGGCTGAAGCTCTTACACCAATGCT
GGGGGACATGTACCTCCCAGGGGCCCAGGAAGACTACGGGAGGCTACACCAACGTCAATCAGAGGGGCCT
GTGTAGCTACCGATAAGCGGACCCTCAAGAGGGCATTAGCAATAGTGTTTATAAGGCCCCCTTGTTAACC
CTAAACGGGTAGCATATGCTTCCCGGGTAGTAGTATATACTATCCAGACTAACCCTAATTCAATAGCATA
TGTTACCCAACGGGAAGCATATGCTATCGAATTAGGGTTAGTAAAAGGGTCCTAAGGAACAGCGATATCT
CCCACCCCATGAGCTGTCACGGTTTTATTTACATGGGGTCAGGATTCCACGAGGGTAGTGAACCATTTTA
GTCACAAGGGCAGTGGCTGAAGATCAAGGAGCGGGCAGTGAACTCTCCTGAATCTTCGCCTGCTTCTTCA
TTCTCCTTCGTTTAGCTAATAGAATAACTGCTGAGTTGTGAACAGTAAGGTGTATGTGAGGTGCTCGAAA
ACAAGGTTTCAGGTGACGCCCCCAGAATAAAATTTGGACGGGGGGTTCAGTGGTGGCATTGTGCTATGAC
ACCAATATAACCCTCACAAACCCCTTGGGCAATAAATACTAGTGTAGGAATGAAACATTCTGAATATCTT
TAACAATAGAAATCCATGGGGTGGGGACAAGCCGTAAAGACTGGATGTCCATCTCACACGAATTTATGGC
TATGGGCAACACATAATCCTAGTGCAATATGATACTGGGGTTATTAAGATGTGTCCCAGGCAGGGACCAA
GACAGGTGAACCATGTTGTTACACTCTATTTGTAACAAGGGGAAAGAGAGTGGACGCCGACAGCAGCGGA
CTCCACTGGTTGTCTCTAACACCCCCGAAAATTAAACGGGGCTCCACGCCAATGGGGCCCATAAACAAAG
ACAAGTGGCCACTCTTTTTTTTGAAATTGTGGAGTGGGGGCACGCGTCAGCCCCCACACGCCGCCCTGCG
GTTTTGGACTGTAAAATAAGGGTGTAATAACTTGGCTGATTGTAACCCCGCTAACCACTGCGGTCAAACC
ACTTGCCCACAAAACCACTAATGGCACCCCGGGGAATACCTGCATAAGTAGGTGGGCGGGCCAAGATAGG
GGCGCGATTGCTGCGATCTGGAGGACAAATTACACACACTTGCGCCTGAGCGCCAAGCACAGGGTTGTTG
GTCCTCATATTCACGAGGTCGCTGAGAGCACGGTGGGCTAATGTTGCCATGGGTAGCATATACTACCCAA
ATATCTGGATAGCATATGCTATCCTAATCTATATCTGGGTAGCATAGGCTATCCTAATCTATATCTGGGT
AGCATATGCTATCCTAATCTATATCTGGGTAGTATATGCTATCCTAATTTATATCTGGGTAGCATAGGCT
ATCCTAATCTATATCTGGGTAGCATATGCTATCCTAATCTATATCTGGGTAGTATATGCTATCCTAATCT
GTATCCGGGTAGCATATGCTATCCTAATAGAGATTAGGGTAGTATATGCTATCCTAATTTATATCTGGGT
AGCATATACTACCCAAATATCTGGATAGCATATGCTATCCTAATCTATATCTGGGTAGCATATGCTATCC
TAATCTATATCTGGGTAGCATAGGCTATCCTAATCTATATCTGGGTAGCATATGCTATCCTAATCTATAT
CTGGGTAGTATATGCTATCCTAATTTATATCTGGGTAGCATAGGCTATCCTAATCTATATCTGGGTAGCA
TATGCTATCCTAATCTATATCTGGGTAGTATATGCTATCCTAATCTGTATCCGGGTAGCATATGCTATCC
TCATGATAAGCTGTCAAACATGAGAATTTTCTTGAAGACGAAAGGGCCTCGTGATACGCCTATTTTTATA
GGTTAATGTCATGATAATAATGGTTTCTTAGACGTCAGGTGGCACTTTTCGGGGAAATGTGCGCGGAACC
CCTATTTGTTTATTTTTCTAAATACATTCAAATATGTATCCGCTCATGAGACAATAACCCTGATAAATGC
TTCAATAATATTGAAAAAGGAAGAGTATGAGTATTCAACATTTCCGTGTCGCCCTTATTCCCTTTTTTGC
GGCATTTTGCCTTCCTGTTTTTGCTCACCCAGAAACGCTGGTGAAAGTAAAAGATGCTGAAGATCAGTTG
GGTGCACGAGTGGGTTACATCGAACTGGATCTCAACAGCGGTAAGATCCTTGAGAGTTTTCGCCCCGAAG
AACGTTTTCCAATGATGAGCACTTTTAAAGTTCTGCTATGTGGCGCGGTATTATCCCGTGTTGACGCCGG
GCAAGAGCAACTCGGTCGCCGCATACACTATTCTCAGAATGACTTGGTTGAGTACTCACCAGTCACAGAA
AAGCATCTTACGGATGGCATGACAGTAAGAGAATTATGCAGTGCTGCCATAACCATGAGTGATAACACTG
CGGCCAACTTACTTCTGACAACGATCGGAGGACCGAAGGAGCTAACCGCTTTTTTGCACAACATGGGGGA
TCATGTAACTCGCCTTGATCGTTGGGAACCGGAGCTGAATGAAGCCATACCAAACGACGAGCGTGACACC
ACGATGCCTGCAGCAATGGCAACAACGTTGCGCAAACTATTAACTGGCGAACTACTTACTCTAGCTTCCC
GGCAACAATTAATAGACTGGATGGAGGCGGATAAAGTTGCAGGACCACTTCTGCGCTCGGCCCTTCCGGC
TGGCTGGTTTATTGCTGATAAATCTGGAGCCGGTGAGCGTGGGTCTCGCGGTATCATTGCAGCACTGGGG
CCAGATGGTAAGCCCTCCCGTATCGTAGTTATCTACACGACGGGGAGTCAGGCAACTATGGATGAACGAA
ATAGACAGATCGCTGAGATAGGTGCCTCACTGATTAAGCATTGGTAACTGTCAGACCAAGTTTACTCATA
TATACTTTAGATTGATTTAAAACTTCATTTTTAATTTAAAAGGATCTAGGTGAAGATCCTTTTTGATAAT
CTCATGACCAAAATCCCTTAACGTGAGTTTTCGTTCCACTGAGCGTCAGACCCCGTAGAAAAGATCAAAG
GATCTTCTTGAGATCCTTTTTTTCTGCGCGTAATCTGCTGCTTGCAAACAAAAAAACCACCGCTACCAGC
GGTGGTTTGTTTGCCGGATCAAGAGCTACCAACTCTTTTTCCGAAGGTAACTGGCTTCAGCAGAGCGCAG
ATACCAAATACTGTTCTTCTAGTGTAGCCGTAGTTAGGCCACCACTTCAAGAACTCTGTAGCACCGCCTA
CATACCTCGCTCTGCTAATCCTGTTACCAGTGGCTGCTGCCAGTGGCGATAAGTCGTGTCTTACCGGGTT
GGACTCAAGACGATAGTTACCGGATAAGGCGCAGCGGTCGGGCTGAACGGGGGGTTCGTGCACACAGCCC
AGCTTGGAGCGAACGACCTACACCGAACTGAGATACCTACAGCGTGAGCTATGAGAAAGCGCCACGCTTC
CCGAAGGGAGAAAGGCGGACAGGTATCCGGTAAGCGGCAGGGTCGGAACAGGAGAGCGCACGAGGGAGCT
TCCAGGGGGAAACGCCTGGTATCTTTATAGTCCTGTCGGGTTTCGCCACCTCTGACTTGAGCGTCGATTT
TTGTGATGCTCGTCAGGGGGGCGGAGCCTATGGAAAAACGCCAGCAACGCGGCCTTTTTACGGTTCCTGG
CCTTTTGCTGGCCTTTTGCTCACATGTTCTTTCCTGCGTTATCCCCTGATTCTGTGGATAACCGTATTAC
CGCCTTTGAGTGAGCTGATACCGCTCGCCGCAGCCGAACGACCGAGCGCAGCGAGTCAGTGAGCGAGGAA
GCGGAAGAGCGCCCAATACGCAAACCGCCTCTCCCCGCGCGTTGGCCGATTCATTAATGCAGCTGGCACG
ACAGGTTTCCCGACTGGAAAGCGGGCAGTGAGCGCAACGCAATTAATGTGAGTTAGCTCACTCATTAGGC
ACCCCAGGCTTTACACTTTATGCTTCCGGCTCGTATGTTGTGTGGAATTGTGAGCGGATAACAATTTCAC
ACAGGAAACAGCTATGACCATGATTACGCCAAGCTCTAGCTAGAGGTCGACCAATTCTCATGTTTGACAG
CTTATCATCGCAGATCCGGGCAACGTTGTTGCCATTGCTGCAGGCGCAGAACTGGTAGGTATGGAAGATC
TATACATTGAATCAATATTGGCAATTAGCCATATTAGTCATTGGTTATATAGCATAAATCAATATTGGCT
ATTGGCCATTGCATACGTTGTATCTATATCATAATATGTACATTTATATTGGCTCATGTCCAATATGACC
GCCATGTTGACATTGATTATTGACTAGTTATTAATAGTAATCAATTACGGGGTCATTAGTTCATAGCCCA
TATATGGAGTTCCGCGTTACATAACTTACGGTAAATGGCCCGCCTGGCTGACCGCCCAACGACCCCCGCC
CATTGACGTCAATAATGACGTATGTTCCCATAGTAACGCCAATAGGGACTTTCCATTGACGTCAATGGGT
GGAGTATTTACGGTAAACTGCCCACTTGGCAGTACATCAAGTGTATCATATGCCAAGTCCGCCCCCTATT
GACGTCAATGACGGTAAATGGCCCGCCTGGCATTATGCCCAGTACATGACCTTACGGGACTTTCCTACTT
GGCAGTACATCTACGTATTAGTCATCGCTATTACCATG
